>Addgene plasmid #206490 | T7-pAc5.1 mCherry EcoRV | addgene full sequence | sequence record 407284 | Addgene NGS Result
CTTCAAGAATTAATTCTATATTCTAAAAACACAAATGATACTTCTAAAAAAAAATCATGAATGGCATCAA
CTCTGAATCAAATCTTTGCAGATGCACCTACTTCTCATTTCCACTGTCACATCATTTTTCCAGATCTCGC
TGCCTGTTATGTGGCCCACAAACCAAGACACGTTTTATGGCCATTAAAGCTGGCTGATCGTCGCCAAACA
CCAAATACATAATGAATATGTACACATTCGAGAAAGAAGCGATCAAAGAAGCGTCTTCGGGCGGAGTAGG
AGAATGCGGAGGAGAAGGAGAACGAGCTGATCTAGTATCTCTCCACAATCCAATGCCAACTGACCAACTG
GCCATATTCGGAGCAATTTGAAGCCAATTTCCATCGCCTGGCGATCGCTCCATTCTTGGCTATATGTTTT
TCACCGTTACCCGGGGCCATTTTCAAAGACTCGTCGGCAAGATAAGATTGTGTCACTCGCTGTCTCTCTT
CATTTGTCGAAGAATGCTGAGGAATTTCGCGATGACGTCGGCGAGTATTTTGAAGAATGAGAATAATTTG
TATTTATACGAAAATCAGTTAGTGGAATTTTCTACAAAAACATGTTATCTATAGATAATTTTGTTGCAAA
ATATGTTGACTATGACAAAGATTGTATGTATATACCTTTAATGTATTCTCATTTTCTTATGTATTTATAA
TGGCAATGATGATACTGATGATATTTTAAGATGATGCCAGACCAAAAGGCTTGAATTTCTGCGTCTTTTG
CCGAACGCAGTGCATGTGCAATTGTTGTTTTTTGGAATATTCAATTTTCGGACTGTCCGCTTTGATTTCA
GTTTCTTGGCTTATTCAAAAAGCAAAGTAAAGCCAAAAAAGCGAGATGGCAATACCAAATGCGGCAAAAC
GGTAGTGGAAGGAAAGGGGTGCGGGGCAGCGGAAGGAAGGGTGGGGCGGGGCGTGGCGGGGTCTGTGGCT
GGGCGCGACGTCACCGACGTTGGAGCCACTCCTTTGACCATGTGTGCGTGTGTGTATTATTCGTGTCTCG
CCACTCGCCGGTTGTTTTTTTCTTTTTATGCTGCGCTCTCTCTAGCGCCATCTCGCTTACGCATGCTCAA
CGCACCGCATGTTGCCGTTTCCTTTTATGCGTCATTTTGGCTCGAAATAGGCAATTATTTAAACAAAGAT
TAGTCAACGAAAACGCTAAAATAAATAAGTCTACAATATGGTTACTTATTGCCATGTGTGTGCAGCCAAC
GATAGCAACAAAAGCAACAACACAGGTGGCTTTCCCTCTTTCACTTTTTGTTTGCAAGCCGCGTGCGAGC
AAGACGGCACGACCGGCAAACGCAATTACGCTGACAAAGAGCAGACGAAGTTTTGGCGAAAAACATCAAG
GCGCCTGATACGAATGCATTTGCAATAACAATTGCGATATTTAATATTGTTTATGAAGCTGTTTGACTTC
AAAACACACAAAAAAAAAAATAAAACAAATTATTTGAAAGAGAATTAGGAATCGGACGCTTATCGTTAGG
GTAACAACAAGAAATGCTTACTGAGTCACAGCCTCTGGAAAACTGCCGCAAGCCAGAGAGAGAGAGAAAA
AGAGGGAGAGCAGCTTAGACCGCATGTGCTTGTGTGTGAGGCGTCTCTCTCTTCGTCTCTGTTGCGCAAA
CGCATAGACTGCACTGAAAAAATCGATTACCTATTTTTTATGAATGAATATTTGCACTATTACTATTCAA
AACTATTAAGATAGCAATCACATTCAATAGCCAAATACTATACCACCTGAGCGATGCAACGAAATGATCA
ATTTGAGCAAAAATGCTGCATATTTAGGACGGCATCATTATAGAAATGCTTCTTGCTGTGTACTTTTCTC
TCGTCTGGCAGCTGTTTCGCCGTTATTGTTAAAACCGGCTTAAGTTAGGTGTGTTTTCTACGACTAGTGA
ATGCCCTACTAGAAGATGTGTGTTGCACAAAATGTCCCTGGAATAACCAATTTGAAGTGCAGATAGCAGT
AAACGTAAGCTAATATGAATATTATTTAACTGTAATGTTTTAATATCGCTGGACATTACTAATAAACCCA
CTATAAACACATGTACATATGTATGTTTTGGCATACAATGAGTAGTTGGGGAAAAAATGTGTAAAAGCAC
CGTGACCATCACAGCATAAAGATAACCAGCTGAAGTATCGAATATGAGTAACCCCCAAATTGAATCACAT
GCCGCAACTGATAGGACCCATGGAAGTACACTCTTCATGGCGATATACAAGACACACACAAGCACGAACA
CCCAGTTGCGGAGGAAATTCTCCGTAAATGAAAACCCAATCGGCGAACAATTCATACCCATATATGGTAA
AAGTTTTGAACGCGACTTGAGAGCGGAGAGCATTGCGGCTGATAAGGTTTTAGCGCTAAGCGGGCTTTAT
AAAACGGGCTGCGGGACCAGTTTTCATATCACTACCGTTTGAGTTCTTGTGCTGTGTGGATACTCCTCCC
GACACAAAGCCGCTCCATCAGCCAGCAGTCGTCTAATCCAGAGACCCCGGATCGGGGTACCATGGTGAGC
AAGGGCGAGGAGGATAACATGGCCATCATCAAGGAGTTCATGCGCTTCAAGGTGCACATGGAGGGCTCCG
TGAACGGCCACGAGTTCGAGATCGAGGGCGAGGGCGAGGGCCGCCCCTACGAGGGCACCCAGACCGCCAA
GCTGAAGGTGACCAAGGGTGGCCCCCTGCCCTTCGCCTGGGACATCCTGTCCCCTCAGTTCATGTACGGC
TCCAAGGCCTACGTGAAGCACCCCGCCGACATCCCCGACTACTTGAAGCTGTCCTTCCCCGAGGGCTTCA
AGTGGGAGCGCGTGATGAACTTCGAGGACGGCGGCGTGGTGACCGTGACCCAGGACTCCTCCCTGCAGGA
CGGCGAGTTCATCTACAAGGTGAAGCTGCGCGGCACCAACTTCCCCTCCGACGGCCCCGTAATGCAGAAG
AAGACCATGGGCTGGGAGGCCTCCTCCGAGCGGATGTACCCCGAGGACGGCGCCCTGAAGGGCGAGATCA
AGCAGAGGCTGAAGCTGAAGGACGGCGGCCACTACGACGCTGAGGTCAAGACCACCTACAAGGCCAAGAA
GCCCGTGCAGCTGCCCGGCGCCTACAACGTCAACATCAAGTTGGACATCACCTCCCACAACGAGGACTAC
ACCATCGTGGAACAGTACGAACGCGCCGAGGGCCGCCACTCCACCGGCGGCATGGACGAGCTGTACAAGC
CAAGCTTGAATTCTGCAGATATCCAGCACAGTGGCGGCCGCTCGAGTCTAGAGGGCCCGCGGTTCGAAGG
TAAGCCTATCCCTAACCCTCTCCTCGGTCTCGATTCTACGCGTACCGGTCATCATCACCATCACCATTGA
GTTTAAACCCGCTGATCAGCCTCGACTGTGCCTTCTAAGGCCTGAGCTCGCTGATCAGCCTCGATCGAGG
ATCCAGACATGATAAGATACATTGATGAGTTTGGACAAACCACAACTAGAATGCAGTGAAAAAAATGCTT
TATTTGTGAAATTTGTGATGCTATTGCTTTATTTGTAACCATTATAAGCTGCAATAAACAAGTTAACAAC
AACAATTGCATTCATTTTATGTTTCAGGTTCAGGGGGAGGTGTGGGAGGTTTTTTAAAGCAAGTAAAACC
TCTACAAATGTGGTATGGCTGATTATGATCAGTCGACCGATGCCCTTGAGAGCCTTCAACCCAGTCAGCT
CCTTCCGGTGGGCGCGGGGCATGACTATCGTCGCCGCACTTATGACTGTCTTCTTTATCATGCAACTCGT
AGGACAGGTGCCGGCAGCGCTCTGGGTCATTTTCGGCGAGGACCGCTTTCGCTGGAGCGCGACGATGATC
GGCCTGTCGCTTGCGGTATTCGGAATCTTGCACGCCCTCGCTCAAGCCTTCGTCACTGGTCCCGCCACCA
AACGTTTCGGCGAGAAGCAGGCCATTATCGCCGGCATGGCGGCCGACGCGCTGGGCTACGTCTTGCTGGC
GTTCGCGACGCGAGGCTGGATGGCCTTCCCCATTATGATTCTTCTCGCTTCCGGCGGCATCGGGATGCCC
GCGTTGCAGGCCATGCTGTCCAGGCAGGTAGATGACGACCATCAGGGACAGCTTCAAGGCCAGCAAAAGG
CCAGGAACCGTAAAAAGGCCGCGTTGCTGGCGTTTTTCCATAGGCTCCGCCCCCCTGACGAGCATCACAA
AAATCGACGCTCAAGTCAGAGGTGGCGAAACCCGACAGGACTATAAAGATACCAGGCGTTTCCCCCTGGA
AGCTCCCTCGTGCGCTCTCCTGTTCCGACCCTGCCGCTTACCGGATACCTGTCCGCCTTTCTCCCTTCGG
GAAGCGTGGCGCTTTCTCATAGCTCACGCTGTAGGTATCTCAGTTCGGTGTAGGTCGTTCGCTCCAAGCT
GGGCTGTGTGCACGAACCCCCCGTTCAGCCCGACCGCTGCGCCTTATCCGGTAACTATCGTCTTGAGTCC
AACCCGGTAAGACACGACTTATCGCCACTGGCAGCAGCCACTGGTAACAGGATTAGCAGAGCGAGGTATG
TAGGCGGTGCTACAGAGTTCTTGAAGTGGTGGCCTAACTACGGCTACACTAGAAGGACAGTATTTGGTAT
CTGCGCTCTGCTGAAGCCAGTTACCTTCGGAAAAAGAGTTGGTAGCTCTTGATCCGGCAAACAAACCACC
GCTGGTAGCGGTGGTTTTTTTGTTTGCAAGCAGCAGATTACGCGCAGAAAAAAAGGATCTCAAGAAGATC
CTTTGATCTTTTCTACGGGGTCTGACGCTCAGTGGAACGAAAACTCACGTTAAGGGATTTTGGTCATGAG
ATTATCAAAAAGGATCTTCACCTAGATCCTTTTAAATTAAAAATGAAGTTTTAAATCAATCTAAAGTATA
TATGAGTAAACTTGGTCTGACAGTTACCAATGCTTAATCAGTGAGGCACCTATCTCAGCGATCTGTCTAT
TTCGTTCATCCATAGTTGCCTGACTCCCCGTCGTGTAGATAACTACGATACGGGAGGGCTTACCATCTGG
CCCCAGTGCTGCAATGATACCGCGAGACCCACGCTCACCGGCTCCAGATTTATCAGCAATAAACCAGCCA
GCCGGAAGGGCCGAGCGCAGAAGTGGTCCTGCAACTTTATCCGCCTCCATCCAGTCTATTAATTGTTGCC
GGGAAGCTAGAGTAAGTAGTTCGCCAGTTAATAGTTTGCGCAACGTTGTTGCCATTGCTGCAGGCATCGT
GGTGTCACGCTCGTCGTTTGGTATGGCTTCATTCAGCTCCGGTTCCCAACGATCAAGGCGAGTTACATGA
TCCCCCATGTTGTGCAAAAAAGCGGTTAGCTCCTTCGGTCCTCCGATCGTTGTCAGAAGTAAGTTGGCCG
CAGTGTTATCACTCATGGTTATGGCAGCACTGCATAATTCTCTTACTGTCATGCCATCCGTAAGATGCTT
TTCTGTGACTGGTGAGTACTCAACCAAGTCATTCTGAGAATAGTGTATGCGGCGACCGAGTTGCTCTTGC
CCGGCGTCAACACGGGATAATACCGCGCCACATAGCAGAACTTTAAAAGTGCTCATCATTGGAAAACGTT
CTTCGGGGCGAAAACTCTCAAGGATCTTACCGCTGTTGAGATCCAGTTCGATGTAACCCACTCGTGCACC
CAACTGATCTTCAGCATCTTTTACTTTCACCAGCGTTTCTGGGTGAGCAAAAACAGGAAGGCAAAATGCC
GCAAAAAAGGGAATAAGGGCGACACGGAAATGTTGAATACTCATACTCTTCCTTTTTCAATATTATTGAA
GCATTTATCAGGGTTATTGTCTCATGAGCGGATACATATTTGAATGTATTTAGAAAAATAAACAAATAGG
GGTTCCGCGCACATTTCCCCGAAAAGTGCCACCTGACGTCTAAGAAACCATTATTATCATGACATTAACC
TATAAAAATAGGCGTATCACGAGGCCCTTTCGT
Features (pLannotate 1.2.2; 9 found; start..end, strand, type, name):
     56..2565    +  promoter       Ac5 promoter: Drosophila melanogaster actin 5C promoter
   2582..3289    +  CDS            mCherry: mCherry is a basic (constitutively fluorescent) red fluorescent protein published in 2004, derived from Discosoma sp.. It is reported to be a very rapidly-maturing monomer with low acid sensitivity.
   3359..3400    +  CDS            V5 tag: epitope tag from simian virus 5
   3500..3634    -  polyA_signal   SV40 poly(A) signal: SV40 polyadenylation signal
   3657..3741    -  CDS            large T antigen (fragment): large T antigen from SV40 (simian virus 40)
   3742..4189    +  CDS            TcR (fragment): tetracycline efflux protein; tet; confers resistance to tetracycline
   4235..4823    -  rep_origin     ori: high-copy-number ColE1/pMB1/pBR322/pUC origin of replication
   4994..5854    -  CDS            AmpR: β-lactamase; bla; confers resistance to ampicillin, carbenicillin, and related antibiotics
   5855..5959    -  promoter       AmpR promoter: bla
