[The description below was written by a language model from this plasmid's Addgene catalogue record and pLannotate feature annotations shown in this document.]
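Description:
T7-pAc5.1 mCherry EcoRV is an empty insect-cell expression backbone derived from pAc5.1, intended for fluorescence imaging of proteins in Drosophila Schneider cells. It is propagated in E. coli as a high-copy plasmid through a ColE1/pUC-type origin and is selected with ampicillin via the β-lactamase gene and its own bla promoter. The annotation also picks up partial fragments of a tetracycline resistance gene and of SV40 large T antigen. These are truncated remnants, most likely carried over from the backbone, and should not be regarded as functional markers or genes.

The expression unit is driven by the Drosophila melanogaster actin 5C promoter, which gives strong constitutive transcription in fly cell lines. Directly downstream lies the mCherry coding sequence, a monomeric, rapidly maturing red fluorescent protein, positioned so that a gene of interest cloned after it is expressed as an N-terminally mCherry-tagged fusion. No insert is present. The name suggests that an EcoRV site serves as the cloning position and that a T7 element has been added, but neither feature appears in the annotated table, so their location and role are not documented here. A V5 epitope tag sequence sits a short distance downstream of mCherry, and an SV40 polyadenylation signal follows to terminate the transcript. Whether V5 ends up in frame with an inserted gene depends on the cloning design and is not stated.

The associated publication describes a colocalization-based assay for detecting direct protein-protein interactions, consistent with using this vector to produce red-labelled fusion proteins for imaging in transfected cells.
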