Addgene plasmid #206490: T7-pAc5.1 mCherry EcoRV
Purpose: (Empty Backbone) Schneider cell imaging
Depositing lab: Anne Ephrussi. Depositing organization: European Molecular Biology Laboratory (EMBL), Heidelberg. Publication: ReLo is a simple and rapid colocalization assay to identify and characterize direct protein-protein interactions. Salgania HK, Metz J, Jeske M. Nat Commun. 2024 Apr 3;15(1):2875. doi: 10.1038/s41467-024-47233-4. PubMed 38570497.
Backbone
  Vector backbone: pAc5.1
  Vector type: Insect Expression
  Tag / fusion protein: mCherry (N terminal on backbone)
Growth in bacteria
  Bacterial resistance: Ampicillin, 100 μg/mL
  Growth temperature: 37°C
  Growth strain: DH5alpha
  Copy number: High Copy
Gene/Insert
  Gene/Insert name: None
  Tag / fusion protein: mCherry (N terminal on backbone)
Terms and licenses: Academic/Nonprofit Terms; Industry Terms: Not Available to Industry
Depositor comments: Please visit https://www.biorxiv.org/content/10.1101/2022.03.04.482790v2 for bioRxiv preprint.
How to cite: T7-pAc5.1 mCherry EcoRV was a gift from Anne Ephrussi (Addgene plasmid # 206490 ; http://n2t.net/addgene:206490 ; RRID:Addgene_206490)
