>Addgene plasmid #206490 | T7-pAc5.1 mCherry EcoRV | depositor partial sequence | sequence record 401830 | mcherry
ATGGTGAGCAAGGGCGAGGAGGATAACATGGCCATCATCAAGGAGTTCATGCGCTTCAAGGTGCACATGG
AGGGCTCCGTGAACGGCCACGAGTTCGAGATCGAGGGCGAGGGCGAGGGCCGCCCCTACGAGGGCACCCA
GACCGCCAAGCTGAAGGTGACCAAGGGTGGCCCCCTGCCCTTCGCCTGGGACATCCTGTCCCCTCAGTTC
ATGTACGGCTCCAAGGCCTACGTGAAGCACCCCGCCGACATCCCCGACTACTTGAAGCTGTCCTTCCCCG
AGGGCTTCAAGTGGGAGCGCGTGATGAACTTCGAGGACGGCGGCGTGGTGACCGTGACCCAGGACTCCTC
CCTGCAGGACGGCGAGTTCATCTACAAGGTGAAGCTGCGCGGCACCAACTTCCCCTCCGACGGCCCCGTA
ATGCAGAAGAAGACCATGGGCTGGGAGGCCTCCTCCGAGCGGATGTACCCCGAGGACGGCGCCCTGAAGG
GCGAGATCAAGCAGAGGCTGAAGCTGAAGGACGGCGGCCACTACGACGCTGAGGTCAAGACCACCTACAA
GGCCAAGAAGCCCGTGCAGCTGCCCGGCGCCTACAACGTCAACATCAAGTTGGACATCACCTCCCACAAC
GAGGACTACACCATCGTGGAACAGTACGAACGCGCCGAGGGCCGCCACTCCACCGGCGGCATGGACGAGC
TGTACAAG
